>Addgene plasmid #178989 | pBBK05 pCAS-Tyr-[gRNA: BsaI GFP dropout] (NatR,AmpR) | addgene full sequence | sequence record 360674 | Addgene NGS Result
CGAAGCATCTGTGCTTCATTTTGTAGAACAAAAATGCAACGCGAGAGCGCTAATTTTTCAAACAAAGAAT
CTGAGCTGCATTTTTACAGAACAGAAATGCAACGCGAAAGCGCTATTTTACCAACGAAGAATCTGTGCTT
CATTTTTGTAAAACAAAAATGCAACGCGAGAGCGCTAATTTTTCAAACAAAGAATCTGAGCTGCATTTTT
ACAGAACAGAAATGCAACGCGAGAGCGCTATTTTACCAACAAAGAATCTATACTTCTTTTTTGTTCTACA
AAAATGCATCCCGAGAGCGCTATTTTTCTAACAAAGCATCTTAGATTACTTTTTTTCTCCTTTGTGCGCT
CTATAATGCAGTCTCTTGATAACTTTTTGCACTGTAGGTCCGTTAAGGTTAGAAGAAGGCTACTTTGGTG
TCTATTTTCTCTTCCATAAAAAAAGCCTGACTCCACTTCCCGCGTTTACTGATTACTAGCGAAGCTGCGG
GTGCATTTTTTCAAGATAAAGGCATCCCCGATTATATTCTATACCGATGTGGATTGCGCATACTTTGTGA
ACAGAAAGTGATAGCGTTGATGATTCTTCATTGGTCAGAAAATTATGAACGGTTTCTTCTATTTTGTCTC
TATATACTACGTATAGGAAATGTTTACATTTTCGTATTGTTTTCGATTCACTCTATGAATAGTTCTTACT
ACAATTTTTTTGTCTAAAGAGTAATACTAGAGATAAACATAAAAAATGTAGAGGTCGAGTTTAGATGCAA
GTTCAAGGAGCGAAAGGTGGATGGGTAGGTTATATAGGGATATAGCACAGAGATATATAGCAAAGAGATA
CTTTTGAGCAATGTTTGTGGAAGCGGTATTCGCAATATTTTAGTAGCCCGTTACAGTCCGGTGCGTTTTT
GGTTTTTTGAAAGTGCGTCTTCAGAGCGCTTTTGGTTTTCAAAAGCGCTCTGAAGTTCCTATACTTTCTA
GAGAATAGGAACTTCGGAATAGGAACTTCAAAGCGTTTCCGAAAACGAGCGCTTCCGAAAATGCAACGCG
AGCTGCGCACATACAGCTCACTGTTCACGTCGCACCTATATCTGCGTGTTGCCTGTATATATATATACAT
GAGAAGAACGGCATAGTGCGTGTTTATGCTTAAATGCGTATATGTGTTATGTAGTATACTCTTTCTTCAA
CAATTAAATACTCTCGGTAGCCAAGTTGGTTTAAGGCGCAAGACTGTAATTTATCACTACGAAATCTTGA
GATCGGGCGTTCGACTCGCCCCCGGGAGAGATGGCCGGCATGGTCCCAGCCTCCTCGCTGGCGCCGGCTG
GGCAACACCTTCGGGTGGCGAATGGGACTCGAGACCGAAAGTGAAACGTGATTTCATGCGTCATTTTGAA
CATTTTGTAAATCTTATTTAATAATGTGTGCGGCAATTCACATTTAATTTATGAATGTTTTCTTAACATC
GCGGCAACTCAAGAAACGGCAGGTTCGGATCTTAGCTACTAGAGAAAGAGGAGAAATACTAGATGCGTAA
AGGCGAAGAGCTGTTCACTGGTGTCGTCCCTATTCTGGTGGAACTGGATGGTGATGTCAACGGTCATAAG
TTTTCCGTGCGTGGCGAGGGTGAAGGTGACGCAACTAATGGTAAACTGACGCTGAAGTTCATCTGTACTA
CTGGTAAACTGCCGGTTCCTTGGCCGACTCTGGTAACGACGCTGACTTATGGTGTTCAGTGCTTTGCTCG
TTATCCGGACCATATGAAGCAGCATGACTTCTTCAAGTCCGCCATGCCGGAAGGCTATGTGCAGGAACGC
ACGATTTCCTTTAAGGATGACGGCACGTACAAAACGCGTGCGGAAGTGAAATTTGAAGGCGATACCCTGG
TAAACCGCATTGAGCTGAAAGGCATTGACTTTAAAGAGGACGGCAATATCCTGGGCCATAAGCTGGAATA
CAATTTTAACAGCCACAATGTTTACATCACCGCCGATAAACAAAAAAATGGCATTAAAGCGAATTTTAAA
ATTCGCCACAACGTGGAGGATGGCAGCGTGCAGCTGGCTGATCACTACCAGCAAAACACTCCAATCGGTG
ATGGTCCTGTTCTGCTGCCAGACAATCACTATCTGAGCACGCAAAGCGTTCTGTCTAAAGATCCGAACGA
GAAACGCGATCATATGGTTCTGCTGGAGTTCGTAACCGCAGCGGGCATCACGCATGGTATGGATGAACTG
TACAAATGACCAGGCATCAAATAAAACGAAAGGCTCAGTCGAAAGACTGGGCCTTTCGTTTTATCTGTTG
TTTGTCGGTGAACGCTCTCTACTAGAGTCACACTGGCTCACCTTCGGGTGGGCCTTTCTGCGTTTATAGG
TCTCCGTTTTAGAGCTAGAAATAGCAAGTTAAAATAAGGCTAGTCCGTTATCAACTTGAAAAAGTGGCAC
CGAGTCGGTGCTTTTTTTATTTTTTGTCACTATTGTTATGTAAAATGCCACCTCTGACAGTATGGAACGC
AAACTTCTGTCTAGTGGATATAGGTCTAGAGATCTGTTTAGCTTGCCTCGTCCCCGCCGGGTCACCCGGC
CAGCGACATGGAGGCCCAGAATACCCTCCTTGACAGTCTTGACGTGCGCAGCTCAGGGGCATGATGTGAC
TGTCGCCCGTACATTTAGCCCATACATCCCCATGTATAATCATTTGCATCCATACATTTTGATGGCCGCA
CGGCGCGAAGCAAAAATTACGGCTCCTCGCTGCAGACCTGCGAGCAGGGAAACGCTCCCCTCACAGACGC
GTTGAATTGTCCCCACGCCGCGCCCCTGTAGAGAAATATAAAAGGTTAGGATTTGCCACTGAGGTTCTTC
TTTCATATACTTCCTTTTAAAATCTTGCTAGGATACAGTTCTCACATCACATCCGAACATAAACAACAAT
GGGTACTACCTTAGATGATACAGCCTACAGATACAGAACATCAGTCCCTGGTGATGCTGAAGCAATTGAG
GCTTTAGACGGTTCATTCACCACCGACACCGTCTTTAGAGTAACCGCCACCGGTGATGGATTTACCTTAA
GAGAAGTCCCAGTCGACCCTCCATTAACTAAAGTCTTTCCAGATGATGAATCTGATGACGAAAGCGACGA
CGGAGAAGATGGTGACCCAGATTCAAGAACTTTCGTAGCATACGGTGATGACGGTGATTTGGCTGGTTTT
GTAGTCGTTTCTTATTCAGGTTGGAATAGAAGGTTGACCGTTGAAGATATAGAAGTCGCCCCAGAGCATA
GAGGTCATGGTGTAGGAAGAGCTTTGATGGGTTTGGCTACAGAATTTGCAAGAGAGAGAGGAGCCGGTCA
TTTATGGTTAGAAGTTACTAATGTTAACGCCCCTGCTATCCATGCTTATAGAAGAATGGGTTTCACATTA
TGTGGTTTAGATACTGCTTTATATGATGGAACAGCATCTGACGGTGAACAGGCCTTGTATATGTCTATGC
CTTGCCCTTAATCAGTACTGACAATAAAAAGATTCTTGTTTTCAAGAACTTGTCATTTGTATAGTTTTTT
TATATTGTAGTTGTTCTATTTTAATCAAATGTTAGCGTGATTTATATTTTTTTTCGCCTCGACATCATCT
GCCCAGATGCGAAGTTAAGTGCGCAGAAAGTAATATCATGCGTCAATCGTATGTGAATGCTGGTCGCTAT
ACTGCTGTCGATTCGATACTAACGCCGCCATCCAGTGTCGAAAACGAGCTCTCGAGAACCCTTAATCAAA
AAGGATCTTCACCTAGATCCTTTTAAATTAAAAATGAAGTTTTAAATCAATCTAAAGTATATATGAGTAA
ACTTGGTCTGACAGTTACCAATGCTTAATCAGTGAGGCACCTATCTCAGCGATCTGTCTATTTCGTTCAT
CCATAGTTGCCTGACTCCCCGTCGTGTAGATAACTACGATACGGGAGGGCTTACCATCTGGCCCCAGTGC
TGCAATGATACCGCGGGACCCACGCTCACCGGCTCCAGATTTATCAGCAATAAACCAGCCAGCCGGAAGG
GCCGAGCGCAGAAGTGGTCCTGCAACTTTATCCGCCTCCATCCAGTCTATTAATTGTTGCCGGGAAGCTA
GAGTAAGTAGTTCGCCAGTTAATAGTTTGCGCAACGTTGTTGCCATTGCTACAGGCATCGTGGTGTCACG
CTCGTCGTTTGGTATGGCTTCATTCAGCTCCGGTTCCCAACGATCAAGGCGAGTTACATGATCCCCCATG
TTGTGCAAAAAAGCGGTTAGCTCCTTCGGTCCTCCGATCGTTGTCAGAAGTAAGTTGGCCGCAGTGTTAT
CACTCATGGTTATGGCAGCACTGCATAATTCTCTTACTGTCATGCCATCCGTAAGATGCTTTTCTGTGAC
TGGTGAGTACTCAACCAAGTCATTCTGAGAATAGTGTATGCGGCGACCGAGTTGCTCTTGCCCGGCGTCA
ATACGGGATAATACCGCGCCACATAGCAGAACTTTAAAAGTGCTCATCATTGGAAAACGTTCTTCGGGGC
GAAAACTCTCAAGGATCTTACCGCTGTTGAGATCCAGTTCGATGTAACCCACTCGTGCACCCAACTGATC
TTCAGCATCTTTTACTTTCACCAGCGTTTCTGGGTGAGCAAAAACAGGAAGGCAAAATGCCGCAAAAAAG
GGAATAAGGGCGACACGGAAATGTTGAATACTCATACTCTTCCTTTTTCAATATTATTGAAGCATTTATC
AGGGTTATTGTCTCATGAGCGGATACATATTTGAATGTATTTAGAAAAATAAACAAATAGGGGTTCGTCG
ACAGTCGAACAAGAAGCAGGCAAAGTTTAGAGCACTGCCCCTCCGCACTCAAAAAAGAAAAAACTAGGAG
GAAAATAAAATTCTCAACCACACAAACACATAAACACATACAAATACAAATACAAGCTTATTTACTTGAC
ATCGCGCGATCTTCCACTATTCAGCGCCGTCCGCCCTCTCTCGTGTTTTTTGTTTACGCGACAACTATGC
GAAATCCGGAGCAACGGGCAACCGTTTGGGGAAAGACCACACCCACGCGCGATCGCCATGGCAACGAGGT
CGCACACGCCCCACACCCAGACCTCCCTGCGAGCGGGCATGGGTACAATGTCCCCGTTGCCACAGACACC
ACTTCGTAGCACAGCGCAGAGCGTAGCGTGTTGTTGCTGCTGACAAAAGAAAATTTTTCTTAGCAAAGCA
AAGGAGGGGAAGCACGGGCAGATAGCACCGTACCATACCCTTGGAAACTCGAAATGAACGAAGCAGGAAA
TGAGAGAATGAGAGTTTTGTAGGTATATATAGCGGTAGTGTTTGCGCGTTACCATCATCTTCTGGATCTA
TCTATTGTTCTTTTCCTCATCACTTTCCCCTTTTTCGCTCTTCTTCTTGTCTTTTATTTCTTTCTTTTTT
TTAATTGTTCCCTCGATTGGCTATCTACCAAAGAATCCAAACTTAATACACGTATTTATTTGTCCAATTA
CCATGGATAAGAAATACTCAATAGGCTTAGATATCGGCACAAATAGCGTCGGATGGGCGGTGATCACTGA
TGAATATAAGGTTCCGTCTAAAAAGTTCAAGGTTCTGGGAAATACAGACCGCCACAGTATCAAAAAAAAT
CTTATAGGGGCTCTTTTATTTGACAGTGGAGAGACAGCGGAAGCGACTCGACTCAAACGGACAGCTCGTA
GAAGGTATACACGTCGGAAGAATCGTATTTGTTATCTACAGGAGATTTTTTCAAATGAGATGGCGAAAGT
AGATGATAGTTTCTTTCATCGACTTGAAGAGTCTTTTTTGGTGGAAGAAGACAAGAAGCATGAACGTCAT
CCTATTTTTGGAAATATAGTAGATGAAGTTGCTTATCATGAGAAATATCCAACTATCTATCATCTGCGAA
AAAAATTGGTAGATTCTACTGATAAAGCGGATTTGCGCTTAATCTATTTGGCCTTAGCGCATATGATTAA
GTTTCGTGGTCATTTTTTGATTGAGGGAGATTTAAATCCTGATAATAGTGATGTGGACAAACTATTTATC
CAGTTGGTACAAACCTACAATCAATTATTTGAAGAAAACCCTATTAACGCAAGTGGAGTAGATGCTAAAG
CGATTCTTTCTGCACGATTGAGTAAATCAAGACGATTAGAAAATCTCATTGCTCAGCTCCCCGGTGAGAA
GAAAAATGGCTTATTTGGGAATCTCATTGCTTTGTCATTGGGTTTGACCCCTAATTTTAAATCAAATTTT
GATTTGGCAGAAGATGCTAAATTACAGCTTTCAAAAGATACTTACGATGATGATTTAGATAATTTATTGG
CGCAAATTGGAGATCAATATGCTGATTTGTTTTTGGCAGCTAAGAATTTATCAGATGCTATTTTACTTTC
AGATATCCTAAGAGTAAATACTGAAATAACTAAGGCTCCCCTATCAGCTTCAATGATTAAACGCTACGAT
GAACATCATCAAGACTTGACTCTTTTAAAAGCTTTAGTTCGACAACAACTTCCAGAAAAGTATAAAGAAA
TCTTTTTTGATCAATCAAAAAACGGATATGCAGGTTATATTGATGGGGGAGCTAGCCAAGAAGAATTTTA
TAAATTTATCAAACCAATTTTAGAAAAAATGGATGGTACTGAGGAATTATTGGTGAAACTAAATCGTGAA
GATTTGCTGCGCAAGCAACGGACCTTTGACAACGGCTCTATTCCCCATCAAATTCACTTGGGTGAGCTGC
ATGCTATTTTGAGAAGACAAGAAGACTTTTATCCATTTTTAAAAGACAATCGTGAGAAGATTGAAAAAAT
CTTGACTTTTCGAATTCCTTATTATGTTGGTCCATTGGCGCGTGGCAATAGTCGTTTTGCATGGATGACT
CGGAAGTCTGAAGAAACAATTACCCCATGGAATTTTGAAGAAGTTGTCGATAAAGGTGCTTCAGCTCAAT
CATTTATTGAACGCATGACAAACTTTGATAAAAATCTTCCAAATGAAAAAGTACTACCAAAACATAGTTT
GCTTTATGAGTATTTTACGGTTTATAACGAATTGACAAAGGTCAAATATGTTACTGAAGGAATGCGAAAA
CCAGCATTTCTTTCAGGTGAACAGAAGAAAGCCATTGTTGATTTACTCTTCAAAACAAATCGAAAAGTAA
CCGTTAAGCAATTAAAAGAAGATTATTTCAAAAAAATAGAATGTTTTGATAGTGTTGAAATTTCAGGAGT
TGAAGATAGATTTAATGCTTCATTAGGTACCTACCATGATTTGCTAAAAATTATTAAAGATAAAGATTTT
TTGGATAATGAAGAAAATGAAGATATCTTAGAGGATATTGTTTTAACATTGACCTTATTTGAAGATAGGG
AGATGATTGAGGAAAGACTTAAAACATATGCTCACCTCTTTGATGATAAGGTGATGAAACAGCTTAAACG
TCGCCGTTATACTGGTTGGGGACGTTTGTCTCGAAAATTGATTAATGGTATTAGGGATAAGCAATCTGGC
AAAACAATATTAGATTTTTTGAAATCAGATGGTTTTGCCAATCGCAATTTTATGCAGCTGATCCATGATG
ATAGTTTGACATTTAAAGAAGACATTCAAAAAGCACAAGTGTCTGGACAAGGCGATAGTTTACATGAACA
TATTGCAAATTTAGCTGGTAGCCCTGCTATTAAAAAAGGTATTTTACAGACTGTAAAAGTTGTTGATGAA
TTGGTCAAAGTAATGGGGCGGCATAAGCCAGAAAATATCGTTATTGAAATGGCACGTGAAAATCAGACAA
CTCAAAAGGGCCAGAAAAATTCGCGAGAGCGTATGAAACGAATCGAAGAAGGTATCAAAGAATTAGGAAG
TCAGATTCTTAAAGAGCATCCTGTTGAAAATACTCAATTGCAAAATGAAAAGCTCTATCTCTATTATCTC
CAAAATGGAAGAGACATGTATGTGGACCAAGAATTAGATATTAATCGTTTAAGTGATTATGATGTCGATC
ACATTGTTCCACAAAGTTTCCTTAAAGACGATTCAATAGACAATAAGGTCTTAACGCGTTCTGATAAAAA
TCGTGGTAAATCGGATAACGTTCCAAGTGAAGAAGTAGTCAAAAAGATGAAAAACTATTGGAGACAACTT
CTAAACGCCAAGTTAATCACTCAACGTAAGTTTGATAATTTAACGAAAGCTGAACGTGGAGGTTTGAGTG
AACTTGATAAAGCTGGTTTTATCAAACGCCAATTGGTTGAAACTCGCCAAATCACTAAGCATGTGGCACA
AATTTTGGATAGTCGCATGAATACTAAATACGATGAAAATGATAAACTTATTCGAGAGGTTAAAGTGATT
ACCTTAAAATCTAAATTAGTTTCTGACTTCCGAAAAGATTTCCAATTCTATAAAGTACGTGAGATTAACA
ATTACCATCATGCCCATGATGCGTATCTAAATGCCGTCGTTGGAACTGCTTTGATTAAGAAATATCCAAA
ACTTGAATCGGAGTTTGTCTATGGTGATTATAAAGTTTATGATGTTCGTAAAATGATTGCTAAGTCTGAG
CAAGAAATAGGCAAAGCAACCGCAAAATATTTCTTTTACTCTAATATCATGAACTTCTTCAAAACAGAAA
TTACACTTGCAAATGGAGAGATTCGCAAACGCCCTCTAATCGAAACTAATGGGGAAACTGGAGAAATTGT
CTGGGATAAAGGGCGAGATTTTGCCACAGTGCGCAAAGTATTGTCCATGCCCCAAGTCAATATTGTCAAG
AAAACAGAAGTACAGACAGGCGGATTCTCCAAGGAGTCAATTTTACCAAAAAGAAATTCGGACAAGCTTA
TTGCTCGTAAAAAAGACTGGGATCCAAAAAAATATGGTGGTTTTGATAGTCCAACGGTAGCTTATTCAGT
CCTAGTGGTTGCTAAGGTGGAAAAAGGGAAATCGAAGAAGTTAAAATCCGTTAAAGAGTTACTAGGGATC
ACAATTATGGAAAGAAGTTCCTTTGAAAAAAATCCGATTGACTTTTTAGAAGCTAAAGGATATAAGGAAG
TTAAAAAAGACTTAATCATTAAACTACCTAAATATAGTCTTTTTGAGTTAGAAAACGGTCGTAAACGGAT
GCTGGCTAGTGCCGGAGAATTACAAAAAGGAAATGAGCTGGCTCTGCCAAGCAAATATGTGAATTTTTTA
TATTTAGCTAGTCATTATGAAAAGTTGAAGGGTAGTCCAGAAGATAACGAACAAAAACAATTGTTTGTGG
AGCAGCATAAGCATTATTTAGATGAGATTATTGAGCAAATCAGTGAATTTTCTAAGCGTGTTATTTTAGC
AGATGCCAATTTAGATAAAGTTCTTAGTGCATATAACAAACATAGAGACAAACCAATACGTGAACAAGCA
GAAAATATTATTCATTTATTTACGTTGACGAATCTTGGAGCTCCCGCTGCTTTTAAATATTTTGATACAA
CAATTGATCGTAAACGATATACGTCTACAAAAGAAGTTTTAGATGCCACTCTTATCCATCAATCCATCAC
TGGTCTTTATGAAACACGCATTGATTTGAGTCAGCTAGGAGGTGACGGTGGAGGGCCAAAAAAGAAAAGA
AAAGTTGAAGATGCTTCTGCTCATCATCACCATCACCATCACCATTAAATCCGCTCTAACCGAAAAGGAA
GGAGTTAGACAACCTGAAGTCTAGGTCCCTATTTATTTTTTTATAGTTATGTTAGTATTAAGAACGTTAT
TTATATTTCAAATTTTTCTTTTTTTTCTGTACAGACGCGTGTACGCATGTAACATTATACTGAAAACCTT
GCTTGAGAAGGTTTTGGGACGCTCGAAGTGAGCAAAAGGCCAGCAAAAGGCCAGGAACCGTAAAAAGGCC
GCGTTGCTGGCGTTTTTCCATAGGCTCCGCCCCCCTGACGAGCATCACAAAAATCGACGCTCAAGTCAGA
GGTGGCGAAACCCGACAGGACTATAAAGATACCAGGCGTTTCCCCCTGGAAGCTCCCTCGTGCGCTCTCC
TGTTCCGACCCTGCCGCTTACCGGATACCTGTCCGCCTTTCTCCCTTCGGGAAGCGTGGCGCTTTCTCAT
AGCTCACGCTGTAGGTATCTCAGTTCGGTGTAGGTCGTTCGCTCCAAGCTGGGCTGTGTGCACGAACCCC
CCGTTCAGCCCGACCGCTGCGCCTTATCCGGTAACTATCGTCTTGAGTCCAACCCGGTAAGACACGACTT
ATCGCCACTGGCAGCAGCCACTGGTAACAGGATTAGCAGAGCGAGGTATGTAGGCGGTGCTACAGAGTTC
TTGAAGTGGTGGCCTAACTACGGCTACACTAGAAGAACAGTATTTGGTATCTGCGCTCTGCTGAAGCCAG
TTACCTTCGGAAAAAGAGTTGGTAGCTCTTGATCCGGCAAACAAACCACCGCTGGTAGCGGTGGTTTTTT
TGTTTGCAAGCAGCAGATTACGCGCAGAAAAAAAGGATCTCAAGAAGATCCTTTGATCTTTTCTAC
Features (pLannotate 1.2.2; 16 found; start..end, strand, type, name):
      1..1159    -  rep_origin     2μ ori: yeast 2μ plasmid origin of replication
   1200..1288    +  ncRNA          tRNA: Accession: RF00005 - tRNA
   1533..2246    +  CDS            superfolder GFP: GFP variant that folds robustly even when fused to poorly folded proteins (Pédelacq et al., 2006)
   2258..2329    +  terminator     rrnB T1 terminator: transcription terminator T1 from the E. coli rrnB gene
   2345..2372    +  terminator     T7Te terminator: phage T7 early transcription terminator
   2386..2461    +  misc_RNA       gRNA scaffold: guide RNA scaffold for the Streptococcus pyogenes CRISPR/Cas9 system
   2595..2937    +  promoter       TEF promoter: Ashbya gossypii TEF promoter
   2933..3508    +  CDS            sta: STA_STRLA - Experimental evidence at protein level: Swiss-Prot protein existence level 1. Involved in resistance to streptothricin, a broad-spectrum antibiotic produced by streptomycetes. Detoxifies streptothricin via acetylation of the beta amino group of the first beta-lysyl moiety of streptothricin. From Streptomyces lavendulae.
   3517..3714    +  terminator     TEF terminator: Ashbya gossypii TEF terminator
   3865..4725    -  CDS            AmpR: β-lactamase; bla; confers resistance to ampicillin, carbenicillin, and related antibiotics
   4726..4817    -  promoter       AmpR promoter: bla
   4965..5378    -  CDS            YJC7_YEAST: Protein predicted: Swiss-Prot protein existence level 4. From Saccharomyces cerevisiae (strain ATCC 204508 / S288c) (Baker's yeast).
   5533..9636    +  CDS            cas9: CAS9_STRP1 - Also known as csn1 From Streptococcus pyogenes serotype M1.
   9685..9705    +  CDS            7xHis: 6xHis affinity tag
   9709..9898    +  terminator     CYC1 terminator: S. cerevisiae CYC1; transcription terminator for CYC1
   9955..10543   -  rep_origin     ori: high-copy-number ColE1/pMB1/pBR322/pUC origin of replication
