[The description below was written by a language model from this plasmid's Addgene catalogue record and pLannotate feature annotations shown in this document.]
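Description:
pBBK05 pCAS-Tyr-[gRNA: BsaI GFP dropout] is a 10.6 kb yeast–E. coli shuttle plasmid from the Markerless Yeast Localization and Overexpression (MyLO) CRISPR-Cas9 toolkit that expresses both Streptococcus pyogenes Cas9 and a guide RNA cassette. It is built on a 2-micron/pUC backbone. The yeast 2μ origin supports multicopy episomal maintenance in Saccharomyces cerevisiae, and the high-copy ColE1/pUC origin together with the β-lactamase gene (AmpR) allows propagation under ampicillin selection in bacteria. Selection in yeast is by nourseothricin, conferred by a streptothricin acetyltransferase coding sequence placed between the Ashbya gossypii TEF promoter and terminator. This dominant drug marker does not depend on host auxotrophies.

The Cas9 open reading frame is followed by a short polyhistidine tag and the CYC1 terminator. The annotation does not name the promoter driving it, although a fragment of yeast genomic sequence matching a predicted S. cerevisiae ORF lies immediately upstream. The guide cassette begins with a tRNA element, presumably the tyrosine tRNA implied by "Tyr" in the name, which would act as the Pol III promoter and processing element. It ends with the S. pyogenes gRNA scaffold. Between them sits a placeholder consisting of superfolder GFP followed by the bacterial rrnB T1 and T7Te terminators. According to the name, this is a BsaI-excisable dropout, so replacing it with a targeting spacer should eliminate green fluorescence in E. coli colonies and give a visual screen. The stated purpose is HDR-based gRNA introduction, which suggests the linearised vector can be repaired with a guide-bearing fragment by homologous recombination. The plasmid itself was assembled by BsmBI Golden Gate cloning.
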