Addgene plasmid #178989: pBBK05 pCAS-Tyr-[gRNA: BsaI GFP dropout] (NatR,AmpR)
Purpose: Sp.Cas9 and gRNA yeast expression vector for HDR-based gRNA introduction. Selection = Nourseothricin resistance
Depositing lab: Vincent Martin. Depositing organization: Concordia University. Publication: The MyLo CRISPR-Cas9 Toolkit: A Markerless Yeast Localization and Overexpression CRISPR-Cas9 Toolkit. Bean BDM, Whiteway M, Martin VJJ. G3 (Bethesda). 2022 Jun 16. pii: 6609175. doi: 10.1093/g3journal/jkac154. PubMed 35708612.
Backbone
  Vector backbone: 2-micron/pUC
  Vector type: Yeast Expression, CRISPR, Synthetic Biology
  Selectable markers: Nourseothricin
Growth in bacteria
  Bacterial resistance: Ampicillin, 100 μg/mL
  Growth temperature: 37°C
  Growth strain: DH5alpha
  Copy number: High Copy
Gene/Insert
  Gene/Insert name: S. pyogenes Cas9
  Species: Streptococcus pyogenes
  Cloning method: Restriction Enzyme; 5′ cloning site Unknown (unknown if destroyed); 3′ cloning site Unknown (unknown if destroyed)
Terms and licenses: Academic/Nonprofit Terms; Industry Terms: Not Available to Industry
Depositor comments: Part of the Markerless Yeast Localization and Overexpression (MyLO) CRISPR-Cas9 Toolkit. Vector cloned using BsmBI Golden Gate cloning.
How to cite: pBBK05 pCAS-Tyr-[gRNA: BsaI GFP dropout] (NatR,AmpR) was a gift from Vincent Martin (Addgene plasmid # 178989 ; http://n2t.net/addgene:178989 ; RRID:Addgene_178989)
